Addgene plasmid #196328: pGD-P1/HC-Pro
Purpose: 35S promoter-driven expression of the tobacco etch virus P1/HC-Pro RNA silencing suppressor
Depositing lab: Zhenghe Li. Depositing organization: Zhejiang University. Publication: Construction of a Sonchus Yellow Net Virus minireplicon: a step toward reverse genetic analysis of plant negative-strand RNA viruses. Ganesan U, Bragg JN, Deng M, Marr S, Lee MY, Qian S, Shi M, Kappel J, Peters C, Lee Y, Goodin MM, Dietzgen RG, Li Z, Jackson AO. J Virol. 2013 Oct;87(19):10598-611. doi: 10.1128/JVI.01397-13. Epub 2013 Jul 24. PubMed 23885070.
Backbone
  Vector backbone: pGD
  Vector type: Plant Expression
Growth in bacteria
  Bacterial resistance: Kanamycin, 50 μg/mL
  Growth temperature: 37°C
  Growth strain: DH5alpha
  Copy number: High Copy
Gene/Insert
  Gene/Insert name: tobacco etch virus P1/HC-Pro (alt name: TEV P1/HC-Pro)
  Species: tobacco etch virus
  Promoter: duplicated cauliflower mosaic virus 35S promoter
  Cloning method: Ligation Independent Cloning
  Sequencing primers: 5′ 35S promoter/forward primer: CTATCCTTCGCAAGACCCTTC; 3′ Nos terminator/reverse primer: TCATCGCAAGACCGGCAA
Terms and licenses: Academic/Nonprofit Terms; Industry Terms: Not Available to Industry
How to cite: pGD-P1/HC-Pro was a gift from Zhenghe Li (Addgene plasmid # 196328 ; http://n2t.net/addgene:196328 ; RRID:Addgene_196328)
