[The description below was written by a language model from this plasmid's Addgene catalogue record and pLannotate feature annotations shown in this document.]
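Description:
pGD-P1/HC-Pro is a binary plant expression plasmid built on the pGD backbone, designed for Agrobacterium-mediated delivery into plant tissue. Outside the T-DNA, it carries a ColE1/pMB1-type origin with the pBR322 bom region for high-copy propagation in E. coli. It also carries the pVS1 replication module (oriV, RepA and the StaA stability protein), which supports stable maintenance in Agrobacterium. Selection in bacteria is by kanamycin through an aphA-3-type aminoglycoside phosphotransferase gene. No plant selectable marker is annotated within the T-DNA, which fits a vector intended for transient rather than stable expression.

The payload lies between the nopaline-type left and right T-DNA border repeats. A cauliflower mosaic virus 35S promoter (recorded as the duplicated form) drives the tobacco etch virus P1/HC-Pro region, and the cassette ends with the nopaline synthase terminator and polyadenylation signal. A pseudoknot element from the TEV 5' leader is annotated upstream of the coding region, indicating that viral leader sequence, a known translational enhancer, was retained. The automated annotation labels the roughly 2.5 kb coding sequence as a fragment of the TEV P3N-PIPO movement protein entry. This most likely reflects the N-terminal polyprotein region that the entry shares with P1 and HC-Pro, and the catalogue identifies the insert as P1/HC-Pro.

HC-Pro is a well-characterised potyviral suppressor of RNA silencing. The construct is typically co-infiltrated with other expression plasmids to block host silencing and boost transient expression. The associated work used it in developing a minireplicon system for a plant negative-strand RNA virus.
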