Features (pLannotate 1.2.2; 14 found; start..end, strand, type, name):
      5..29      +  misc_feature   LB T-DNA repeat: left border repeat from nopaline C58 T-DNA
    179..524     +  promoter       CaMV 35S promoter: strong constitutive promoter from cauliflower mosaic virus
    623..659     +  ncRNA          PK1-TEV CVMV: Accession: RF01102 - 5'-leader pseudoknot of TEV/CVMV
    731..3268    +  CDS            MVP_TEV (fragment): Experimental evidence at protein level: Swiss-Prot protein existence level 1. [Movement protein P3N-PIPO]: allows efficient cell to cell propagation, by bypassing the host cell wall barrier. Transports viral genome to neighboring plant cells directly through plasmosdesmata, without any budding (By similarity). From Tobacco etch virus (TEV).
   3308..3558    +  terminator     NOS terminator: nopaline synthase terminator and poly(A) signal
   3580..3604    +  misc_feature   RB T-DNA repeat: right border repeat from nopaline C58 T-DNA
   3944..4345    +  CDS            Y4CG_SINFN (fragment): Protein inferred from homology: Swiss-Prot protein existence level 3. From Sinorhizobium fredii (strain NBRC 101917 / NGR234).
   4905..5534    +  CDS            pVS1 StaA: stability protein from the Pseudomonas plasmid pVS1 (Heeb et al., 2000)
   5963..7036    +  CDS            pVS1 RepA: replication protein from the Pseudomonas plasmid pVS1 (Heeb et al., 2000)
   7102..7296    +  rep_origin     pVS1 oriV: origin of replication for the Pseudomonas plasmid pVS1 (Heeb et al., 2000)
   7499..7538    +  CDS            rop (fragment): Rop protein, which maintains plasmids at low copy number; rop
   7640..7780    +  misc_feature   bom: basis of mobility region from pBR322
   7966..8554    -  rep_origin     ori: high-copy-number ColE1/pMB1/pBR322/pUC origin of replication
   8641..9435    -  CDS            KanR: aminoglycoside phosphotransferase; aphA-3; confers resistance to kanamycin
>Addgene plasmid #196328 | pGD-P1/HC-Pro | addgene full sequence | sequence record 390012 | Addgene NGS Result
CTGGTGGCAGGATATATTGTGGTGTAAACAAATTGACGCTTAGACAACTTAATAACACATTGCGGACGTT
TTTAATGTACTGAATTAACGCCGAATTAATACGCGTCATGGTGGAGCACGACACTCTTGTCTACTCCAAA
AATATCAAAGATACAGTCTCAGAAGACCAAAGGGCAATTGAGACTTTTCAACAAAGGGTAATATCCGGAA
ACCTCCTCGGATTCCATTGCCCAGCTATCTGTCACTTTATTGTGAAGATAGTGGAAAAGGAAGGTGGCTC
CTACAAATGCCATCATTGCGATAAAGGAAAGGCCATCGTTGAAGATGCCTCTGCCGACAGTGGTCCCAAA
GATGGACCCCCACCCACGAGGAGCATCGTGGAAAAAGAAGACGTTCCAACCACGTCTTCAAAGCAAGTGG
ATTGATGTGATATCTCCACTGACGTAAGGGATGACGCACAATCCCACTATCCTTCGCAAGACCCTTCCTC
TATATAAGGAAGTTCATTTCATTTGGAGAGGACACGCTGAAATCACCAGTCTCTCTCTACAAATCTATCT
CTGGATCCCCAGTCTCTCTCTACAAGATCTCGAGAATTCTCAACACAACATATACAAAACAAACGAATCT
CAAGCAATCAAGCATTCTACTTCTATTGCAGCAATTTAAATCATTTCTTTTAAAGCAAAAGCAATTTTCT
GAAAATTTTCACCATTTACGAACGATAGCCATGGCACTCATCTTTGGCACAGTCAACGCTAACATCCTGA
AGGAAGTGTTCGGTGGAGCTCGTATGGCTTGCGTTACCAGCGCACATATGGCTGGAGCGAATGGAAGCAT
TTTGAAGAAGGCAGAAGAGACCTCTCGTGCAATCATGCACAAACCAGTGATCTTCGGAGAAGACTACATT
ACCGAGGCAGACTTGCCTTACACACCACTCCATTTAGAGGTCGATGCTGAAATGGAGCGGATGTATTATC
TTGGTCGTCGCGCGCTCACCCATGGCAAGAGACGCAAAGTTTCTGTGAATAACAAGAGGAACAGGAGAAG
GAAAGTGGCCAAAACGTACGTGGGGCGTGATTCCATTGTTGAGAAGATTGTAGTGCCCCACACCGAGAGA
AAGGTTGATACCACAGCAGCAGTGGAAGACATTTGCAATGAAGCTACCACTCAACTTGTGCATAATAGTA
TGCCAAAGCGTAAGAAGCAGAAAAACTTCTTGCCCGCCACTTCACTAAGTAACGTGTATGCCCAAACTTG
GAGCATAGTGCGCAAACGCCATATGCAGGTGGAGATCATTAGCAAGAAGAGCGTCCGAGCGAGGGTCAAG
AGATTTGAGGGCTCGGTGCAATTGTTCGCAAGTGTGCGTCACATGTATGGCGAGAGGAAAAGGGTGGACT
TACGTATTGACAACTGGCAGCAAGAGACACTTCTAGACCTTGCTAAAAGATTTAAGAATGAGAGAGTGGA
TCAATCGAAGCTCACTTTTGGTTCAAGTGGCCTAGTTTTGAGGCAAGGCTCGTACGGACCTGCGCATTGG
TATCGACATGGTATGTTCATTGTACGCGGTCGGTCGGATGGGATGTTGGTGGATGCTCGTGCGAAGGTAA
CGTTCGCTGTTTGTCACTCAATGACACATTATAGCGACAAATCAATCTCTGAGGCATTCTTCATACCATA
CTCTAAGAAATTCTTGGAGTTGAGACCAGATGGAATCTCCCATGAGTGTACAAGAGGAGTATCAGTTGAG
CGGTGCGGTGAGGTGGCTGCAATCCTGACACAAGCACTTTCACCGTGTGGTAAGATCACATGCAAACGTT
GCATGGTTGAAACACCTGACATTGTTGAGGGTGAGTCGGGAGACAGTGTCACCAACCAAGGTAAGCTCCT
AGCAATGCTGAAAGAACAGTATCCAGATTTCCCAATGGCCGAGAAACTACTCACAAGGTTTTTGCAACAG
AAATCACTAGTAAATACAAATTTGACAGCCTGCGTGAGCGTCAAACAACTCATTGGTGACCGCAAACAAG
CTCCATTCACACACGTACTGGCTGTCAGCGAAATTCTGTTTAAAGGCAATAAACTAACAGGGGCTGATCT
CGAAGAGGCAAGCACACATATGCTTGAAATAGCAAGGTTCTTGAACAATCGCACTGAAAATATGCGCATT
GGCCACCTTGGTTCTTTCAGAAATAAAATCTCATCGAAGGCCCATGTGAATAACGCACTCATGTGTGATA
ATCAACTTGATCAGAATGGGAATTTTATTTGGGGACTAAGGGGTGCACACGCAAAGAGGTTTCTTAAAGG
ATTTTTCACTGAGATTGACCCAAATGAAGGATACGATAAGTATGTTATCAGGAAACATATCAGGGGTAGC
AGAAAGCTAGCAATTGGCAATTTGATAATGTCAACTGACTTCCAGACGCTCAGGCAACAAATTCAAGGCG
AAACTATTGAGCGTAAAGAAATTGGGAATCACTGCATTTCAATGCGGAATGGTAATTACGTGTACCCATG
TTGTTGTGTTACTCTTGAAGATGGTAAGGCTCAATATTCGGATCTAAAGCACCCAACGAAGAGACATCTG
GTCATTGGCAACTCTGGCGATTCAAAGTACCTAGACCTTCCAGTTCTCAATGAAGAGAAAATGTATATAG
CTAATGAAGGTTATTGCTACATGAACATTTTCTTTGCTCTACTAGTGAATGTCAAGGAAGAGGATGCAAA
GGACTTCACCAAGTTTATAAGGGACACAATTGTTCCAAAGCTTGGAGCGTGGCCAACAATGCAAGATGTT
GCAACTGCATGCTACTTACTTTCCATTCTTTACCCAGATGTCCTGAGTGCTGAACTACCCAGAATTTTGG
TTGATCATGACAACAAAACAATGCATGTTTTGGATTCGTATGGGTCTAGAACGACAGGATACCACATGTT
GAAAATGAACACAACATCCCAGCTAATTGAATTCGTTCATTCAGGTTTGGAATCCGAAATGAAAACTTAC
AATGTTGGAGGGATGAACCGAGATATGGTCACACAAGGTGCAATTGAGATGTTGATCAAGTCTATATACA
AACCACATCTCATGAAGCAGTTACTTGAGGAGGAGCCATACATAATTGTCCTGGCAATAGTCTCCCCTTC
AATTTTAATTGCCATGTACAACTCTGGAACTTTTGAGCAGGCGTTACAAATGTGGTTGCCAAATACAATG
AGGTTAGCTAACCTCGCTGCCATCTTGTCAGCCTTAGCGCAAAAGTTGGGGATCCACCGGATCTAGATAA
CTGATCGTCGACAGAGCTCGTTCAAACATTTGGCAATAAAGTTTCTTAAGATTGAATCCTGTTGCCGGTC
TTGCGATGATTATCATATAATTTCTGTTGAATTACGTTAAGCATGTAATAATTAACATGTAATGCATGAC
GTTATTTATGAGATGGGTTTTTATGATTAGAGTCCCGCAATTATACATTTAATACGCGATAGAAAACAAA
ATATAGCGCGCAAACTAGGATAAATTATCGCGCGCGGTGTCATCTATGTTACTAGATCGGGAATTAAACT
ATCAGTGTTTGACAGGATATATTGGCGGGTAAACCTAAGAGAAAAGAGCGTTTATTAGAATAATCGGATA
TTTAAAAGGGCGTGAAAAGGTTTATCCGTTCGTCCATTTGTATGTGCATGCCAACCACAGGGTTCCCCTC
GGGATCAAAGTACTTTGATCCAACCCCTCCGCTGCTATAGTGCAGTCGGCTTCTGACGTTCAGTGCAGCC
GTCTTCTGAAAACGACATGTCGCACAAGTCCTAAGTTACGCGACAGGCTGCCGCCCTGCCCTTTTCCTGG
CGTTTTCTTGTCGCGTGTTTTAGTCGCATAAAGTAGAATACTTGCGACTAGAACCGGAGACATTACGCCA
TGAACAAGAGCGCCGCCGCTGGCCTGCTGGGCTATGCCCGCGTCAGCACCGACGACCAGGACTTGACCAA
CCAACGGGCCGAACTGCACGCGGCCGGCTGCACCAAGCTGTTTTCCGAGAAGATCACCGGCACCAGGCGC
GACCGCCCGGAGCTGGCCAGGATGCTTGACCACCTACGCCCTGGCGACGTTGTGACAGTGACCAGGCTAG
ACCGCCTGGCCCGCAGCACCCGCGACCTACTGGACATTGCCGAGCGCATCCAGGAGGCCGGCGCGGGCCT
GCGTAGCCTGGCAGAGCCGTGGGCCGACACCACCACGCCGGCCGGCCGCATGGTGTTGACCGTGTTCGCC
GGCATTGCCGAGTTCGAGCGTTCCCTAATCATCGACCGCACCCGGAGCGGGCGCGAGGCCGCCAAGGCCC
GAGGCGTGAAGTTTGGCCCCCGCCCTACCCTCACCCCGGCACAGATCGCGCACGCCCGCGAGCTGATCGA
CCAGGAAGGCCGCACCGTGAAAGAGGCGGCTGCACTGCTTGGCGTGCATCGCTCGACCCTGTACCGCGCA
CTTGAGCGCAGCGAGGAAGTGACGCCCACCGAGGCCAGGCGGCGCGGTGCCTTCCGTGAGGACGCATTGA
CCGAGGCCGACGCCCTGGCGGCCGCCGAGAATGAACGCCAAGAGGAACAAGCATGAAACCGCACCAGGAC
GGCCAGGACGAACCGTTTTTCATTACCGAAGAGATCGAGGCGGAGATGATCGCGGCCGGGTACGTGTTCG
AGCCGCCCGCGCACGTCTCAACCGTGCGGCTGCATGAAATCCTGGCCGGTTTGTCTGATGCCAAGCTGGC
GGCCTGGCCGGCCAGCTTGGCCGCTGAAGAAACCGAGCGCCGCCGTCTAAAAAGGTGATGTGTATTTGAG
TAAAACAGCTTGCGTCATGCGGTCGCTGCGTATATGATGCGATGAGTAAATAAACAAATACGCAAGGGGA
ACGCATGAAGGTTATCGCTGTACTTAACCAGAAAGGCGGGTCAGGCAAGACGACCATCGCAACCCATCTA
GCCCGCGCCCTGCAACTCGCCGGGGCCGATGTTCTGTTAGTCGATTCCGATCCCCAGGGCAGTGCCCGCG
ATTGGGCGGCCGTGCGGGAAGATCAACCGCTAACCGTTGTCGGCATCGACCGCCCGACGATTGACCGCGA
CGTGAAGGCCATCGGCCGGCGCGACTTCGTAGTGATCGACGGAGCGCCCCAGGCGGCGGACTTGGCTGTG
TCCGCGATCAAGGCAGCCGACTTCGTGCTGATTCCGGTGCAGCCAAGCCCTTACGACATATGGGCCACCG
CCGACCTGGTGGAGCTGGTTAAGCAGCGCATTGAGGTCACGGATGGAAGGCTACAAGCGGCCTTTGTCGT
GTCGCGGGCGATCAAAGGCACGCGCATCGGCGGTGAGGTTGCCGAGGCGCTGGCCGGGTACGAGCTGCCC
ATTCTTGAGTCCCGTATCACGCAGCGCGTGAGCTACCCAGGCACTGCCGCCGCCGGCACAACCGTTCTTG
AATCAGAACCCGAGGGCGACGCTGCCCGCGAGGTCCAGGCGCTGGCCGCTGAAATTAAATCAAAACTCAT
TTGAGTTAATGAGGTAAAGAGAAAATGAGCAAAAGCACAAACACGCTAAGTGCCGGCCGTCCGAGCGCAC
GCAGCAGCAAGGCTGCAACGTTGGCCAGCCTGGCAGACACGCCAGCCATGAAGCGGGTCAACTTTCAGTT
GCCGGCGGAGGATCACACCAAGCTGAAGATGTACGCGGTACGCCAAGGCAAGACCATTACCGAGCTGCTA
TCTGAATACATCGCGCAGCTACCAGAGTAAATGAGCAAATGAATAAATGAGTAGATGAATTTTAGCGGCT
AAAGGAGGCGGCATGGAAAATCAAGAACAACCAGGCACCGACGCCGTGGAATGCCCCATGTGTGGAGGAA
CGGGCGGTTGGCCAGGCGTAAGCGGCTGGGTTGCCTGCCGGCCCTGCAATGGCACTGGAACCCCCAAGCC
CGAGGAATCGGCGTGAGCGGTCGCAAACCATCCGGCCCGGTACAAATCGGCGCGGCGCTGGGTGATGACC
TGGTGGAGAAGTTGAAGGCCGCGCAGGCCGCCCAGCGGCAACGCATCGAGGCAGAAGCACGCCCCGGTGA
ATCGTGGCAAGCGGCCGCTGATCGAATCCGCAAAGAATCCCGGCAACCGCCGGCAGCCGGTGCGCCGTCG
ATTAGGAAGCCGCCCAAGGGCGACGAGCAACCAGATTTTTTCGTTCCGATGCTCTATGACGTGGGCACCC
GCGATAGTCGCAGCATCATGGACGTGGCCGTTTTCCGTCTGTCGAAGCGTGACCGACGAGCTGGCGAGGT
GATCCGCTACGAGCTTCCAGACGGGCACGTAGAGGTTTCCGCAGGGCCGGCCGGCATGGCCAGTGTGTGG
GATTACGACCTGGTACTGATGGCGGTTTCCCATCTAACCGAATCCATGAACCGATACCGGGAAGGGAAGG
GAGACAAGCCCGGCCGCGTGTTCCGTCCACACGTTGCGGACGTACTCAAGTTCTGCCGGCGAGCCGATGG
CGGAAAGCAGAAAGACGACCTGGTAGAAACCTGCATTCGGTTAAACACCACGCACGTTGCCATGCAGCGT
ACGAAGAAGGCCAAGAACGGCCGCCTGGTGACGGTATCCGAGGGTGAAGCCTTGATTAGCCGCTACAAGA
TCGTAAAGAGCGAAACCGGGCGGCCGGAGTACATCGAGATCGAGCTAGCTGATTGGATGTACCGCGAGAT
CACAGAAGGCAAGAACCCGGACGTGCTGACGGTTCACCCCGATTACTTTTTGATCGATCCCGGCATCGGC
CGTTTTCTCTACCGCCTGGCACGCCGCGCCGCAGGCAAGGCAGAAGCCAGATGGTTGTTCAAGACGATCT
ACGAACGCAGTGGCAGCGCCGGAGAGTTCAAGAAGTTCTGTTTCACCGTGCGCAAGCTGATCGGGTCAAA
TGACCTGCCGGAGTACGATTTGAAGGAGGAGGCGGGGCAGGCTGGCCCGATCCTAGTCATGCGCTACCGC
AACCTGATCGAGGGCGAAGCATCCGCCGGTTCCTAATGTACGGAGCAGATGCTAGGGCAAATTGCCCTAG
CAGGGGAAAAAGGTCGAAAAGGTCTCTTTCCTGTGGATAGCACGTACATTGGGAACCCAAAGCCGTACAT
TGGGAACCGGAACCCGTACATTGGGAACCCAAAGCCGTACATTGGGAACCGGTCACACATGTAAGTGACT
GATATAAAAGAGAAAAAAGGCGATTTTTCCGCCTAAAACTCTTTAAAACTTATTAAAACTCTTAAAACCC
GCCTGGCCTGTGCATAACTGTCTGGCCAGCGCACAGCCGAAGAGCTGCAAAAAGCGCCTACCCTTCGGTC
GCTGCGCTCCCTACGCCCCGCCGCTTCGCGTCGGCCTATCGCGGCCGCTGGCCGCTCAAAAATGGCTGGC
CTACGGCCAGGCAATCTACCAGGGCGCGGACAAGCCGCGCCGTCGCCACTCGACCGCCGGCGCCCACATC
AAGGCACCCTGCCTCGCGCGTTTCGGTGATGACGGTGAAAACCTCTGACACATGCAGCTCCCGGAGACGG
TCACAGCTTGTCTGTAAGCGGATGCCGGGAGCAGACAAGCCCGTCAGGGCGCGTCAGCGGGTGTTGGCGG
GTGTCGGGGCGCAGCCATGACCCAGTCACGTAGCGATAGCGGAGTGTATACTGGCTTAACTATGCGGCAT
CAGAGCAGATTGTACTGAGAGTGCACCATATGCGGTGTGAAATACCGCACAGATGCGTAAGGAGAAAATA
CCGCATCAGGCGCTCTTCCGCTTCCTCGCTCACTGACTCGCTGCGCTCGGTCGTTCGGCTGCGGCGAGCG
GTATCAGCTCACTCAAAGGCGGTAATACGGTTATCCACAGAATCAGGGGATAACGCAGGAAAGAACATGT
GAGCAAAAGGCCAGCAAAAGGCCAGGAACCGTAAAAAGGCCGCGTTGCTGGCGTTTTTCCATAGGCTCCG
CCCCCCTGACGAGCATCACAAAAATCGACGCTCAAGTCAGAGGTGGCGAAACCCGACAGGACTATAAAGA
TACCAGGCGTTTCCCCCTGGAAGCTCCCTCGTGCGCTCTCCTGTTCCGACCCTGCCGCTTACCGGATACC
TGTCCGCCTTTCTCCCTTCGGGAAGCGTGGCGCTTTCTCATAGCTCACGCTGTAGGTATCTCAGTTCGGT
GTAGGTCGTTCGCTCCAAGCTGGGCTGTGTGCACGAACCCCCCGTTCAGCCCGACCGCTGCGCCTTATCC
GGTAACTATCGTCTTGAGTCCAACCCGGTAAGACACGACTTATCGCCACTGGCAGCAGCCACTGGTAACA
GGATTAGCAGAGCGAGGTATGTAGGCGGTGCTACAGAGTTCTTGAAGTGGTGGCCTAACTACGGCTACAC
TAGAAGGACAGTATTTGGTATCTGCGCTCTGCTGAAGCCAGTTACCTTCGGAAAAAGAGTTGGTAGCTCT
TGATCCGGCAAACAAACCACCGCTGGTAGCGGTGGTTTTTTTGTTTGCAAGCAGCAGATTACGCGCAGAA
AAAAAGGATCTCAAGAAGATCCTTTGATCTTTTCTACGGGGTCTGACGCTCAGTGGAACGAAAACTCACG
TTAAGGGATTTTGGTCATGCATTCTAGGTACTAAAACAATTCATCCAGTAAAATATAATATTTTATTTTC
TCCCAATCAGGCTTGATCCCCAGTAAGTCAAAAAATAGCTCGACATACTGTTCTTCCCCGATATCCTCCC
TGATCGACCGGACGCAGAAGGCAATGTCATACCACTTGTCCGCCCTGCCGCTTCTCCCAAGATCAATAAA
GCCACTTACTTTGCCATCTTTCACAAAGATGTTGCTGTCTCCCAGGTCGCCGTGGGAAAAGACAAGTTCC
TCTTCGGGCTTTTCCGTCTTTAAAAAATCATACAGCTCGCGCGGATCTTTAAATGGAGTGTCTTCTTCCC
AGTTTTCGCAATCCACATCGGCCAGATCGTTATTCAGTAAGTAATCCAATTCGGCTAAGCGGCTGTCTAA
GCTATTCGTATAGGGACAATCCGATATGTCGATGGAGTGAAAGAGCCTGATGCACTCCGCATACAGCTCG
ATAATCTTTTCAGGGCTTTGTTCATCTTCATACTCTTCCGAGCAAAGGACGCCATCGGCCTCACTCATGA
GCAGATTGCTCCAGCCATCATGCCGTTCAAAGTGCAGGACCTTTGGAACAGGCAGCTTTCCTTCCAGCCA
TAGCATCATGTCCTTTTCCCGTTCCACATCATAGGTGGTCCCTTTATACCGGCTGTCCGTCATTTTTAAA
TATAGGTTTTCATTTTCTCCCACCAGCTTATATACCTTAGCAGGAGACATTCCTTCCGTATCTTTTACGC
AGCGGTATTTTTCGATCAGTTTTTTCAATTCCGGTGATATTCTCATTTTAGCCATTTATTATTTCCTTCC
TCTTTTCTACAGTATTTAAAGATACCCCAAGAAGCTAATTATAACAAGACGAACTCCAATTCACTGTTCC
TTGCATTCTAAAACCTTAAATACCAGAAAACAGCTTTTTCAAAGTTGTTTTCAAAGTTGGCGTATAACAT
AGTATCGACGGAGCCGATTTTGAAACCGCGGTGATCACAGGCAGCAACGCTCTGTCATCGTTACAATCAA
CATGCTACCCTCCGCGAGATCATCCGTGTTTCAAACCCGGCAGCTTAGTTGCCGTTCTTCCGAATAGCAT
CGGTAACATGAGCAAAGTCTGCCGCCTTACAACGGCTCTCCCGCTGACGCCGTCCCGGACTGATGGGCTG
CCTGTATCGAGTGGTGATTTTGTGCCGAGCTGCCGGTCGGGGAGCTGTTGGCTGG
