>Addgene plasmid #196328 | pGD-P1/HC-Pro | depositor partial sequence | sequence record 380639 | tobacco etch virus P1/HC-Pro
AGCGACAAATCAATCTCTGAGGCATTCTTCATACCATACTCTAAGAAATTCTTGGAGTTGAGACCAGATG
GAATCTCCCATGAGTGTACAAGAGGAGTATCAGTTGAGCGGTGCGGTGAGGTGGCTGCAATCCTGACACA
AGCACTTTCACCGTGTGGTAAGATCACATGCAAACGTTGCATGGTTGAAACACCTGACATTGTTGAGGGT
GAGTCGGGAGAAAGTGTCACCAACCAAGGTAAGCTCCTAGCAATGCTGAAAGAACAGTATCCAGATTTCC
CAATGGCCGAGAAACTACTCACAAGGTTTTTGCAACAGAAATCACTAGTAAATACAAATTTGACAGCCTG
CGTGAGCGTCAAACAACTCATTGGTGACCGCAAACAAGCTCCATTCACACACGTACTGGCTGTCAGCGAA
ATTCTGTTTAAAGGCAATAAACTAACAGGGGCTGATCTCGAAGAGGCAAGCACACATATGCTTGAAATAG
CAAGGTTCTTGAACAATCGCACTGAAAATATGCGCATTGGCCACCTTGGTTCTTTCAGAAATAAAATCTC
ATCGAAGGCCCATGTGAATAACGCACTCATGTGTGATAATCAACTTGATCAGAATGGGAATTTTATTTGG
GGACTAAGGGGTGCACACGCAAAGAGGTTTCTTAAAGGATTTTTCACTGAGATTGACCCAAATGAAGGAT
ACGATAAGTATGTTATCAGGAAACATATCAGGGGTAGCAGAAAGCTAGCAATTGGCAATTTGATAATGTC
AACTGACTTCCAGACGCTCAGGCAACAAATTCAAGGCGAAACTATTGAGCGTAAAGAAATTGGGAATCAC
TGCATTTCAATGCGGAATGGTAATTACGTGTACCCATGTTGTTGTGTTACTCTTGAAGATGGTAAGGCTC
AATATTCGGATCTAAAGCACCCAACGAAGAGACATCTGGTCATTGGCAACTCTGGCGATTCAAAGTACCT
AGACCTTCCAGTTCTCAATGAAGAGAAAATGTATATAGCTAATGAAGGTTATTGCTACATGAACATTTTC
TTTGCTCTACTAGTGAATGTCAAGGAAGAGGATGCAAAGGACTTCACCAAGTTTATAAGGGACACAATTG
TTCCAAAGCTTGGAGCGTGGCCAACAATGCAAGATGTTGCAACTGCATGCTACTTACTTTCCATTCTTTA
CCCAGATGTCCTGAGAGCTGAACTACCCAGAATTTTGGTTGATCATGACAACAAAACAATGCATGTTTTG
GATTCGTATGGGTCTAGAACGACAGGATACCACATGTTGAAAATGAACACAACATCCCAGCTAATTGAAT
TCGTTCATTCAGGTTTGGAATCCGAAATGAAAACTTACAATGTTGGA
